>Addgene plasmid | ADORA3-Tango Sequencing Result | analyzer sequence | sequence record 119779
CTTGGCCAGGGAGGAGCTGGCGGTGGTGCAGGACTCATCTTGGGGACCCAGGCTGGGTGGGGTGCGTCCA
CCGGTATCGATCATCTGCTCCGTAGGAGCCATCTCCTTTGGTGTCAGCACGCGACTAAATGGCTTAAGTG
TATTACCAACTCGTCTGTTCCTCTGGGATCTCCGTCTTTTCGTGAGGTGAGAGATTACGGAAATGATTCC
CAGTCCGGTTATCAGAATGCAAATGATCAGGATACTGGTGCGGGACCGATCGGCCTTTCGCACGACCTTG
GGCGCCTTACAAGATCTGGTCTTGTTGCCGCTCAGGTCCTTACCAGACCAGAAATCATTTGCAAGTGTGC
CTTTGTCATCAGTTACAATCAGTTCGGTAAAGTCCATATCATCCCGTGCGAAGTCGCGCTGAATGCCGCA
CCAATACCACCCTGTATCCTCCTTGGTAAGGCAACTCATGGTAACGATGAGCTGATTTCCGGTATCTCGC
AGCGCCACGTGGTTGGTTGAGTTGGGGGAGAAAGCGATAATGTTACAGTAGTCCCTGAAATATCCTCGGC
ACCAGTAT
